Addgene plasmid #168986: pInducer10-UBC9-sh1
Purpose: Expresses RFP cDNA and UBC9 shRNA 1 in mammalian cells
Depositing lab: Ji Luo. Depositing organization: National Cancer Institute (NCI). Publication: Oncogenesis driven by the Ras/Raf pathway requires the SUMO E2 ligase Ubc9. Yu B, Swatkoski S, Holly A, Lee LC, Giroux V, Lee CS, Hsu D, Smith JL, Yuen G, Yue J, Ann DK, Simpson RM, Creighton CJ, Figg WD, Gucek M, Luo J. Proc Natl Acad Sci U S A. 2015 Apr 7;112(14):E1724-33. doi: 10.1073/pnas.1415569112. Epub 2015 Mar 24. PubMed 25805818.
Backbone
  Vector backbone: pInducer-10
  Backbone size w/o insert (bp): 13217
  Total vector size (bp): 13261
  Vector type: Mammalian Expression
  Selectable markers: Puromycin
Growth in bacteria
  Bacterial resistance: Ampicillin, 100 μg/mL
  Growth temperature: 37°C
  Growth strain: NEB Stable
  Copy number: High Copy
Gene/Insert
  Gene/Insert name: Ubiquitin Conjugating Enzyme 9 (alt name: UBC9)
  gRNA/shRNA sequence: ttggcagtaaatcgtgtaggcc
  GenBank ID: XM_035021873.1 XM_035021873.1
  Entrez Gene: UBE2I (a.k.a. C358B7.1, P18, UBC9)
  Promoter: Ubc promoter
  Cloning method: Gateway Cloning
  Sequencing primers: 5′ cggcttccacttcgtggaccacag; 3′ ctgatccttccgcccggacgctcag
Terms and licenses: Academic/Nonprofit Terms; Industry Terms: Not Available to Industry
How to cite: pInducer10-UBC9-sh1 was a gift from Ji Luo (Addgene plasmid # 168986 ; http://n2t.net/addgene:168986 ; RRID:Addgene_168986)
