[The description below was written by a language model from this plasmid's Addgene catalogue record and pLannotate feature annotations shown in this document.]
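Description:
pInducer10-UBC9-sh1 is a doxycycline-inducible shRNA construct built on the pInducer-10 backbone, a roughly 13.3 kb plasmid catalogued as a mammalian expression vector. Its feature table shows the architecture of an HIV-1-derived, self-inactivating lentiviral transfer vector: a truncated 5' LTR, Ψ packaging signal with a gag fragment, RRE, cPPT/CTS, WPRE and a ΔU3 3' LTR. In bacteria it is maintained through a high-copy ColE1/pUC-type origin and ampicillin resistance. An f1 origin, an EM7-driven bleomycin/Zeocin resistance gene inside the viral region, and fragments of other marker cassettes (hygromycin, ble) are also annotated in the backbone.

The payload consists of two transcription units. A tetracycline response element with seven tetO sites fused to a minimal CMV promoter drives TurboRFP, followed by human miR-30a 5' and 3' flanking sequences. The unannotated gap between these flanks is where the shRNA against UBC9 (UBE2I, the SUMO E2 conjugating enzyme) would sit, so that the hairpin is processed as a microRNA-like precursor from the same transcript that encodes the red reporter. Downstream, the human ubiquitin C promoter constitutively expresses the reverse tetracycline transactivator rtTA3, flanked by a loxP site and a loxP fragment. An EMCV IRES links rtTA3 to puromycin N-acetyltransferase. The "Ubc promoter" in the catalogue entry therefore appears to refer to this constitutive unit rather than to the shRNA itself.

Puromycin selects stably transduced or transfected cells. Adding doxycycline lets rtTA3 activate the TRE, switching on the shRNA and RFP together, so that fluorescence reports induction. The construct allows conditional UBC9 knockdown in mammalian cells, and the associated publication concerns the requirement for Ubc9 in Ras/Raf-driven oncogenesis.
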