Features (pLannotate 1.2.2; 41 found; start..end, strand, type, name):
    488..721     +  misc_feature   RRE: The Rev response element (RRE) of HIV-1 allows for Rev-dependent mRNA export from the nucleus to the cytoplasm.
   1098..1198    +  CDS            Rev (fragment): human immunodeficiency virus 1 (HIV-1) Rev protein; rev; enhances nuclear export of unspliced and incompletely spliced viral mRNAs
   1248..1365    +  misc_feature   cPPT/CTS: central polypurine tract and central termination sequence of HIV-1
   1430..1804    -  CDS            BleoR: antibiotic-binding protein; Sh ble from Streptoalloteichus hindustanus; confers resistance to bleomycin, phleomycin, and Zeocin™
   1824..1871    -  promoter       EM7 promoter: synthetic bacterial promoter&nbsp
   1941..2211    +  protein_bind   tetracycline response element: contains seven copies of the tetracycline operator tetO tetracycline repressor TetR
   2222..2239    +  misc_feature   MCS (fragment): pUC18/19 multiple cloning site
   2244..2282    +  promoter       minimal CMV promoter: human cytomegalovirus (CMV) immediate early promoter
   2379..3074    +  CDS            TurboRFP: red fluorescent protein from Entacmaea quadricolor mammalian codon-optimized
   3125..3218    +  ncRNA          5' miR-30a: sequence upstream of the 71-nt precursor of the human miR-30a microRNA (Zeng et al., 2002) miRNA
   3330..3442    +  ncRNA          3' miR-30a: sequence downstream of the 71-nt precursor of the human miR-30a microRNA (Zeng et al., 2002) miRNA
   3537..3555    -  promoter       T7 promoter: promoter for bacteriophage T7 RNA polymerase
   3575..4786    +  promoter       UbC promoter: human ubiquitin C promoter
   4793..4826    -  protein_bind   loxP: Cre-mediated recombination occurs in the 8-bp core sequence (GCATACAT). Cre recombinase
   4833..5530    +  CDS            rtTA3 (fragment): reverse tetracycline transactivator 3 activates expression from Tet-responsive promoters in the presence of doxycycline
   5460..5570    +  CDS            VP48: 3 tandem repeats of the minimal activation domain of herpes simplex virus VP16 (Cheng et al., 2013)
   5580..5610    +  protein_bind   loxP (fragment): Cre-mediated recombination occurs in the 8-bp core sequence (GCATACAT). Cre recombinase
   5628..6200    +  misc_feature   IRES: internal ribosome entry site (IRES) of the encephalomyocarditis virus (EMCV)
   6209..6805    +  CDS            PuroR: puromycin N-acetyltransferase; pac from Streptomyces alboniger; confers resistance to puromycin
   6827..7415    +  misc_feature   WPRE: woodchuck hepatitis virus posttranscriptional regulatory element
   7432..7620    +  CDS            nef (fragment): NEF_HV1Z2 - Experimental evidence at protein level: Swiss-Prot protein existence level 1. Extracellular Nef protein targets CD4(+) T-lymphocytes for apoptosis by interacting with CXCR4 surface receptors. From Human immunodeficiency virus type 1 group M subtype D (isolate Z2/CDC-Z34) (HIV-1).
   7622..7855    +  LTR            3' LTR (ΔU3): self-inactivating 3' long terminal repeat (LTR) from HIV-1
   7962..8186    +  polyA_signal   bGH poly(A) signal: bovine growth hormone polyadenylation signal
   8190..8211    +  promoter       SV40 promoter (fragment): SV40 enhancer and early promoter
   8232..8660    +  rep_origin     f1 ori (sequence partly withheld): f1 bacteriophage origin of replication; arrow indicates direction of (+) strand synthesis
   8674..9003    +  promoter       SV40 promoter: SV40 enhancer and early promoter
   9080..9696    +  CDS            HygR (fragment): aminoglycoside phosphotransferase from E. coli confers resistance to hygromycin
   9706..9831    +  CDS            ble (fragment): BLE_KLEPN - Experimental evidence at protein level: Swiss-Prot protein existence level 1. Binding protein with a strong affinity to the bleomycin family of antibiotics. Binds to CL990; an antimitotic-antibiotic compound. From Klebsiella pneumoniae.
   9826..9907    +  polyA_signal   SV40 poly(A) signal: SV40 polyadenylation signal
  10018..10040   -  protein_bind   lac operator (fragment): The lac repressor binds to the lac operator to inhibit transcription in E. coli. This inhibition can be relieved by adding lactose or isopropyl-β-D-thiogalactopyranoside (IPTG). lac repressor encoded by lacI
  10044..10074   -  promoter       lac promoter: promoter for the E. coli lac operon
  10089..10110   -  protein_bind   CAP binding site: CAP binding activates transcription in the presence of cAMP. E. coli catabolite activator protein
  10123..10215   -  CDS            lacI (fragment): lac repressor; lacI; The lac repressor binds to the lac operator to inhibit transcription in E. coli. This inhibition can be relieved by adding lactose or isopropyl-β-D-thiogalactopyranoside (IPTG).
  10398..10986   -  rep_origin     ori: high-copy-number ColE1/pMB1/pBR322/pUC origin of replication
  11157..12017   -  CDS            AmpR: β-lactamase; bla; confers resistance to ampicillin, carbenicillin, and related antibiotics
  12018..12122   -  promoter       AmpR promoter: bla
  12170..12304   +  polyA_signal   SV40 poly(A) signal: SV40 polyadenylation signal
  12471..12800   +  CDS            nef (fragment): NEF_HV1BR - Experimental evidence at protein level: Swiss-Prot protein existence level 1. Extracellular Nef protein targets CD4(+) T-lymphocytes for apoptosis by interacting with CXCR4 surface receptors (PubMed:14990729). From Human immunodeficiency virus type 1 group M subtype B (isolate BRU/LAI) (HIV-1).
  12848..13105   +  LTR            5' LTR (truncated): truncated 5' long terminal repeat (LTR) from HIV-1
  13152..13277   +  misc_feature   HIV-1 Ψ: packaging signal of human immunodeficiency virus type 1
  13261..313     +  CDS            HIV-1 gag (fragment) (across the origin): gag protein from human immunodeficiency virus 1; gag
>Addgene plasmid #168986 | pInducer10-UBC9-sh1 | addgene full sequence | sequence record 333868 | Addgene NGS Result
CGGGGGAGAATTAGATCGCGATGGGAAAAAATTCGGTTAAGGCCAGGGGGAAAGAAAAAATATAAATTAA
AACATATAGTATGGGCAAGCAGGGAGCTAGAACGATTCGCAGTTAATCCTGGCCTGTTAGAAACATCAGA
AGGCTGTAGACAAATACTGGGACAGCTACAACCATCCCTTCAGACAGGATCAGAAGAACTTAGATCATTA
TATAATACAGTAGCAACCCTCTATTGTGTGCATCAAAGGATAGAGATAAAAGACACCAAGGAAGCTTTAG
ACAAGATAGAGGAAGAGCAAAACAAAAGTAAGACCACCGCACAGCAAGCGGCCGGCCGCTGATCTTCAGA
CCTGGAGGAGGAGATATGAGGGACAATTGGAGAAGTGAATTATATAAATATAAAGTAGTAAAAATTGAAC
CATTAGGAGTAGCACCCACCAAGGCAAAGAGAAGAGTGGTGCAGAGAGAAAAAAGAGCAGTGGGAATAGG
AGCTTTGTTCCTTGGGTTCTTGGGAGCAGCAGGAAGCACTATGGGCGCAGCGTCAATGACGCTGACGGTA
CAGGCCAGACAATTATTGTCTGGTATAGTGCAGCAGCAGAACAATTTGCTGAGGGCTATTGAGGCGCAAC
AGCATCTGTTGCAACTCACAGTCTGGGGCATCAAGCAGCTCCAGGCAAGAATCCTGGCTGTGGAAAGATA
CCTAAAGGATCAACAGCTCCTGGGGATTTGGGGTTGCTCTGGAAAACTCATTTGCACCACTGCTGTGCCT
TGGAATGCTAGTTGGAGTAATAAATCTCTGGAACAGATTTGGAATCACACGACCTGGATGGAGTGGGACA
GAGAAATTAACAATTACACAAGCTTAATACACTCCTTAATTGAAGAATCGCAAAACCAGCAAGAAAAGAA
TGAACAAGAATTATTGGAATTAGATAAATGGGCAAGTTTGTGGAATTGGTTTAACATAACAAATTGGCTG
TGGTATATAAAATTATTCATAATGATAGTAGGAGGCTTGGTAGGTTTAAGAATAGTTTTTGCTGTACTTT
CTATAGTGAATAGAGTTAGGCAGGGATATTCACCATTATCGTTTCAGACCCACCTCCCAACCCCGAGGGG
ACCCGACAGGCCCGAAGGAATAGAAGAAGAAGGTGGAGAGAGAGACAGAGACAGATCCATTCGATTAGTG
AACGGATCGGCACTGCGTGCGCCAATTCTGCAGACAAATGGCAGTATTCATCCACAATTTTAAAAGAAAA
GGGGGGATTGGGGGGTACAGTGCAGGGGAAAGAATAGTAGACATAATAGCAACAGACATACAAACTAAAG
AATTACAAAAACAAATTACAAAAATTCAAAATTTTCGGGTTTATTACAGGGACAGCAGAGATCCAGTTTG
GTTAGTACCGGGCCCGCTCTAGTCCGGAATCAGTCCTGCTCCTCGGCCACGAAGTGCACGCAGTTGCCGG
CCGGGTCGCGCAGGGCGAACTCCCGCCCCCACGGCTGCTCGCCGATCTCGGTCATGGCCGGCCCGGAGGC
GTCCCGGAAGTTCGTGGACACGACCTCCGACCACTCGGCGTACAGCTCGTCCAGGCCGCGCACCCACACC
CAGGCCAGGGTGTTGTCCGGCACCACCTGGTCCTGGACCGCGCTGATGAACAGGGTCACGTCGTCCCGGA
CCACACCGGCGAAGTCGTCCTCCACGAAGTCCCGGGAGAACCCGAGCCGGTCGGTCCAGAACTCGACCGC
TCCGGCGACGTCGCGCGCGGTGAGCACCGGAACGGCACTGGTCAACTTGGCCATGGTGGCCCTCCTATAG
TGAGTCGTATTATACTATGCCGATATACTATGCCGATGATTAATTGTCAACACGTGCTGCAGGTCCGAGG
TTCTAGGCTAGCTTAAAGGAACCAATTCAGTCGACTGGATCCTTTACCACTCCCTATCAGTGATAGAGAA
AAGTGAAAGTCGAGTTTACCACTCCCTATCAGTGATAGAGAAAAGTGAAAGTCGAGTTTACCACTCCCTA
TCAGTGATAGAGAAAAGTGAAAGTCGAGTTTACCACTCCCTATCAGTGATAGAGAAAAGTGAAAGTCGAG
TTTACCACTCCCTATCAGTGATAGAGAAAAGTGAAAGTCGAGTTTACCACTCCCTATCAGTGATAGAGAA
AAGTGAAAGTCGAGTTTACCACTCCCTATCAGTGATAGAGAAAAGTGAAAGTCGAGCTCGGTACCCGGGT
CGAGGTAGGCGTGTACGGTGGGAGGCCTATATAAGCAGAGCTCGTTTAGTGAACCGTCAGATCGCCTGGA
GACGCCATCCACGCTGTTTTGACCTCCATAGAAGACACCGGGACCGATCCAGCCTACCGGTCGCCACCAT
GAGCGAGCTGATCAAGGAGAACATGCACATGAAGCTGTACATGGAGGGCACCGTGAACAACCACCACTTC
AAGTGCACATCCGAGGGCGAAGGCAAGCCCTACGAGGGCACCCAGACCATGAAGATCAAGGTGGTCGAGG
GCGGCCCTCTCCCCTTCGCCTTCGACATCCTGGCTACCAGCTTCATGTACGGCAGCAAAGCCTTCATCAA
CCACACCCAGGGCATCCCCGACTTCTTTAAGCAGTCCTTCCCTGAGGGCTTCACATGGGAGAGAATCACC
ACATACGAAGACGGGGGCGTGCTGACCGCTACCCAGGACACCAGCTTCCAGAACGGCTGCATCATCTACA
ACGTCAAGATCAACGGGGTGAACTTCCCATCCAACGGCCCTGTGATGCAGAAGAAAACACGCGGCTGGGA
GGCCAACACCGAGATGCTGTACCCCGCTGACGGCGGCCTGAGAGGCCACAGCCAGATGGCCCTGAAGCTC
GTGGGCGGGGGCTACCTGCACTGCTCCTTCAAGACCACATACAGATCCAAGAAACCCGCTAAGAACCTCA
AGATGCCCGGCTTCCACTTCGTGGACCACAGACTGGAAAGAATCAAGGAGGCCGACAAAGAGACCTACGT
CGAGCAGCACGAGATGGCTGTGGCCAAGTACTGCGACCTCCCTAGCAAACTGGGGCACAGATGATGCGGC
CGCAAGCCTTGTTAAGTGCTCGCTTCGGCAGCACATATACTATGTTGAATGAGGCTTCAGTACTTTACAG
AATCGTTGCCTGCACATCTTGGAAACACTTGCTGGGATTACTTCTTCAGGTTAACCCAACAGAAGGCTCG
AGAAGGTATATTGCTGTTGACAGTGAGCGAGCCTACACGATTTACTGCCAATAGTGAAGCCACAGATGTA
TTGGCAGTAAATCGTGTAGGCCTGCCTACTGCCTCGGAATTCAAGGGGCTACTTTAGGAGCAATTATCTT
GTTTACTAAAACTGAATACCTTGCTATCTCTTTGATACATTTTTACAAAGCTGAATTAAAATGGTATAAA
TTAAATCACTTTTTTCAATTGGAAGACTAATGCGGCCGGCCAGTTCCTCTGGAAAGTTAAAATTTTCCCT
CTTCTGTGGTTAAGCCTCAGGTCGTATCGTTTGGGCCCTATAGTGAGTCGTATTACCTAGGACGCGTAAG
ATCTGGCCTCCGCGCCGGGTTTTGGCGCCTCCCGCGGGCGCCCCCCTCCTCACGGCGAGCGCTGCCACGT
CAGACGAAGGGCGCAGCGAGCGTCCTGATCCTTCCGCCCGGACGCTCAGGACAGCGGCCCGCTGCTCATA
AGACTCGGCCTTAGAACCCCAGTATCAGCAGAAGGACATTTTAGGACGGGACTTGGGTGACTCTAGGGCA
CTGGTTTTCTTTCCAGAGAGCGGAACAGGCGAGGAAAAGTAGTCCCTTCTCGGCGATTCTGCGGAGGGAT
CTCCGTGGGGCGGTGAACGCCGATGATTATATAAGGACGCGCCGGGTGTGGCACAGCTAGTTCCGTCGCA
GCCGGGATTTGGGTCGCGGTTCTTGTTTGTGGATCGCTGTGATCGTCACTTGGTGAGTAGCGGGCTGCTG
GGCTGGCCGGGGCTTTCGTGGCCGCCGGGCCGCTCGGTGGGACGGAAGCGTGTGGAGAGACCGCCAAGGG
CTGTAGTCTGGGTCCGCGAGCAAGGTTGCCCTGAACTGGGGGTTGGGGGGAGCGCAGCAAAATGGCGGCT
GTTCCCGAGTCTTGAATGGAAGACGCTTGTGAGGCGGGCTGTGAGGTCGTTGAAACAAGGTGGGGGGCAT
GGTGGGCGGCAAGAACCCAAGGTCTTGAGGCCTTCGCTAATGCGGGAAAGCTCTTATTCGGGTGAGATGG
GCTGGGGCACCATCTGGGGACCCTGACGTGAAGTTTGTCACTGACTGGAGAACTCGGTTTGTCGTCTGTT
GCGGGGGCGGCAGTTATGGCGGTGCCGTTGGGCAGTGCACCCGTACCTTTGGGAGCGCGCGCCCTCGTCG
TGTCGTGACGTCACCCGTTCTGTTGGCTTATAATGCAGGGTGGGGCCACCTGCCGGTAGGTGTGTGGTAG
GCTTTTCTCCGTCGCAGGACGCAGGGTTCGGGCCTAGGGTAGGCTCTCCTGAATCGACAGGCGCCGGACC
TCTGGTGAGGGGAGGGATAAGTGAGGCGTCAGTTTCTTTGGTCGGTTTTATGTACCTATCTTCTTAAGTA
GCTGAAGCTCCGGTTTTGAACTATGCGCTCGGGGTTGGCGAGTGTGTTTTGTGAAGTTTTTTAGGCACCT
TTTGAAATGTAATCATTTGGGTCAATATGTAATTTTCAGTGTTAGACTAGTAAATTGTCCGCTAAATTCT
GGCCGTTTTTGGCTTTTTTGTTAGACGGATCCATAACTTCGTATAATGTATGCTATACGAAGTTATGCCA
CCATGTCTAGACTGGACAAGAGCAAAGTCATAAACGGAGCTCTGGAATTACTCAATGGTGTCGGTATCGA
AGGCCTGACGACAAGGAAACTCGCTCAAAAGCTGGGAGTTGAGCAGCCTACCCTGTACTGGCACGTGAAG
AACAAGCGGGCCCTGCTCGATGCCCTGCCAATCGAGATGCTGGACAGGCATCATACCCACTTCTGCCCCC
TGGAAGGCGAGTCATGGCAAGACTTTCTGCGGAACAACGCCAAGTCATACCGCTGTGCTCTCCTCTCACA
TCGCGACGGGGCTAAAGTGCATCTCGGCACCCGCCCAACAGAGAAACAGTACGAAACCCTGGAAAATCAG
CTCGCGTTCCTGTGTCAGCAAGGCTTCTCCCTGGAGAACGCACTGTACGCTCTGTCCGCCGTGGGCCACT
TTACACTGGGCTGCGTATTGGAGGAACAGGAGCATCAAGTAGCAAAAGAGGAAAGAGAGACACCTACCAC
CGATTCTATGCCCCCACTTCTGAGACAAGCAATTGAGCTGTTCGACCGGCAGGGAGCCGAACCTGCCTTC
CTTTTCGGCCTGGAACTAATCATATGTGGCCTGGAGAAACAGCTAAAGTGCGAAAGCGGCGGGCCGACCG
ACGCCCTTGACGATTTTGACTTAGACATGCTCCCAGCCGATGCCCTTGACGACTTTGACCTTGATATGCT
GCCTGCTGACGCTCTTGACGATTTTGACCTTGACATGCTCCCCGGGTAAATAACTTCGTATAGCATACAT
TATACGAAGTATGGCGCGCCAATTCCGCCCCTCTCCCTCCCCCCCCCCTAACGTTACTGGCCGAAGCCGC
TTGGAATAAGGCCGGTGTGCGTTTGTCTATATGTTATTTTCCACCATATTGCCGTCTTTTGGCAATGTGA
GGGCCCGGAAACCTGGCCCTGTCTTCTTGACGAGCATTCCTAGGGGTCTTTCCCCTCTCGCCAAAGGAAT
GCAAGGTCTGTTGAATGTCGTGAAGGAAGCAGTTCCTCTGGAAGCTTCTTGAAGACAAACAACGTCTGTA
GCGACCCTTTGCAGGCAGCGGAACCCCCCACCTGGCGACAGGTGCCTCTGCGGCCAAAAGCCACGTGTAT
AAGATACACCTGCAAAGGCGGCACAACCCCAGTGCCACGTTGTGAGTTGGATAGTTGTGGAAAGAGTCAA
ATGGCTCTCCTCAAGCGTATTCAACAAGGGGCTGAAGGATGCCCAGAAGGTACCCCATTGTATGGGATCT
GATCTGGGGCCTCGGTGCACATGCTTTACATGTGTTTAGTCGAGGTTAAAAAAACGTCTAGGCCCCCCGA
ACCACGGGGACGTGGTTTTCCTTTGAAAAACACGATAATACCATGGCCACCGAGTACAAGCCCACGGTGC
GCCTCGCCACCCGCGACGACGTCCCCCGGGCCGTACGCACCCTCGCCGCCGCGTTCGCCGACTACCCCGC
CACGCGCCACACCGTCGACCCGGACCGCCACATCGAGCGGGTCACCGAGCTGCAAGAACTCTTCCTCACG
CGCGTCGGGCTCGACATCGGCAAGGTGTGGGTCGCGGACGACGGCGCCGCGGTGGCGGTCTGGACCACGC
CGGAGAGCGTCGAAGCGGGGGCGGTGTTCGCCGAGATCGGCTCGCGCATGGCCGAGTTGAGCGGTTCCCG
GCTGGCCGCGCAGCAACAGATGGAAGGCCTCCTGGCGCCGCACCGGCCCAAGGAGCCCGCGTGGTTCCTG
GCCACCGTCGGCGTCTCGCCCGACCACCAGGGCAAGGGTCTGGGCAGCGCCGTCGTGCTCCCCGGAGTGG
AGGCGGCCGAGCGCGCTGGGGTGCCCGCCTTCCTGGAGACCTCCGCGCCCCGCAACCTCCCCTTCTACGA
GCGGCTCGGCTTCACCGTCACCGCCGACGTCGAGGTGCCCGAAGGACCGCGCACCTGGTGCATGACCCGC
AAGCCCGGTGCCTGATTAATTAAGCGCGTCTGGAACAATCAACCTCTGGATTACAAAATTTGTGAAAGAT
TGACTGGTATTCTTAACTATGTTGCTCCTTTTACGCTATGTGGATACGCTGCTTTAATGCCTTTGTATCA
TGCTATTGCTTCCCGTATGGCTTTCATTTTCTCCTCCTTGTATAAATCCTGGTTGCTGTCTCTTTATGAG
GAGTTGTGGCCCGTTGTCAGGCAACGTGGCGTGGTGTGCACTGTGTTTGCTGACGCAACCCCCACTGGTT
GGGGCATTGCCACCACCTGTCAGCTCCTTTCCGGGACTTTCGCTTTCCCCCTCCCTATTGCCACGGCGGA
ACTCATCGCCGCCTGCCTTGCCCGCTGCTGGACAGGGGCTCGGCTGTTGGGCACTGACAATTCCGTGGTG
TTGTCGGGGAAGCTGACGTCCTTTCCATGGCTGCTCGCCTGTGTTGCCACCTGGATTCTGCGCGGGACGT
CCTTCTGCTACGTCCCTTCGGCCCTCAATCCAGCGGACCTTCCTTCCCGCGGCCTGCTGCCGGCTCTGCG
GCCTCTTCCGCGTCTTCGCCTTCGCCCTCAGACGAGTCGGATCTCCCTTTGGGCCGCCTCCCCGCCTGGA
ATTAATTCTGCAGTCGAGACCTAGAAAAACATGGAGCAATCACAAGTAGCAATACAGCAGCTACCAATGC
TGATTGTGCCTGGCTAGAAGCACAAGAGGAGGAGGAGGTGGGTTTTCCAGTCACACCTCAGGTACCTTTA
AGACCAATGACTTACAAGGCAGCTGTAGATCTTAGCCACTTTTTAAAAGAAAAGAGGGGACTGGAAGGGC
TAATTCACTCCCAACGAAGACAAGATCTGCTTTTTGCTTGTACTGGGTCTCTCTGGTTAGACCAGATCTG
AGCCTGGGAGCTCTCTGGCTAACTAGGGAACCCACTGCTTAAGCCTCAATAAAGCTTGCCTTGAGTGCTT
CAAGTAGTGTGTGCCCGTCTGTTGTGTGACTCTGGTAACTAGAGATCCCTCAGACCCTTTTAGTCAGTGT
GGAAAATCTCTAGCAGTAGTAGTTCATGTCATCTTATTATTCAGTATTTATAACTTGCAAAGAAATGAAT
ATCAGAGAGTGAGAGGCCTTGACATTGTTTAAACCCGCTGATCAGCCTCGACTGTGCCTTCTAGTTGCCA
GCCATCTGTTGTTTGCCCCTTCCCCGTGCCTTCCTTGACCCTGGAAGGTGCCACTCCCACTGTCCTTTCC
TAATAAAATGAGGAAATTGCATCGCATTGTCTGAGTAGGTGTCATTCTATTCTGGGGGGTGGGGTGGGGC
AGGACAGCAAGGGGGAGGATTGGGAAGACAATAGCAGGCATGCTGGGGATGCGGTGGGCTCTATGGCTTC
TGAGGCGGAAAGAACCAGCTGGGGCTCTAGGGGGTATCCCC
[124 nt withheld, positions 8232-8355]
C
[91 nt withheld, positions 8357-8447]
A
[49 nt withheld, positions 8449-8497]
CCTTTGACGTTGGAGTCCACGTTCTTT
[37 nt withheld, positions 8525-8561]
ACCCTATCTCGGTCTATTCTTTTGATTTATAAGGGATTTTGCCGATTTCGGCCTATTGGTTAAAAAATGA
GCTGATTTAACAAAAATTTAACGCGAATTAATTCTGTGGAATGTGTGTCAGTTAGGGTGTGGAAAGTCCC
CAGGCTCCCCAGCAGGCAGAAGTATGCAAAGCATGCATCTCAATTAGTCAGCAACCAGGTGTGGAAAGTC
CCCAGGCTCCCCAGCAGGCAGAAGTATGCAAAGCATGCATCTCAATTAGTCAGCAACCATAGTCCCGCCC
CTAACTCCGCCCATCCCGCCCCTAACTCCGCCCAGTTCCGCCCATTCTCCGCCCCATGGCTGACTAATTT
TTTTTATTTATGCAGAGGCCGAGGCCGCCTCTGCCTCTGAGCTATTCCAGAAGTAGTGAGGAGGCTTTTT
TGGAGGCCTAGGCTTTTGCAAAAAGCTCCCGGGAGCTTGTATATCCATTTTCGGATCTGATCAGCACGTG
ATGAAAAAGCCTGAACTCACCGCGACGTGACCGCAAGGAATCGGTCAATACACTACATGGCGTGATTTCA
TATGCGCGATTGCTGATCCCCATGTGTATCACTGGCAAACTGTGATGGACGACACCGTCAGTGCGTCCGT
CGCGCAGGCTCTCGATGAGCTGATGCTTTGGGCCGAGGACTGCCCCGAAGTCCGGCACCTCGTGCACGCG
GATTTCGGCTCCAACAATGTCCTGACGGACAATGGCCGCATAACAGCGGTCATTGACTGGAGCGAGGCGA
TGTTCGGGGATTCCCAATACGAGGTCGCCAACATCTTCTTCTGGAGGCCGTGGTTGGCTTGTATGGAGCA
GCAGACGCGCTACTTCGAGCGGAGGCATCCGGAGCTTGCAGGATCGCCGCGGCTCCGGGCGTATATGCTC
CGCATTGGTCTTGACCAACTCTATCAGAGCTTGGTTGACGGCAATTTCGATGATGCAGCTTGGGCGCAGG
GTCGATGCGACGCAATCGTCCGATCCGGAGCCGGGACTGTCGGGCGTACACAAATCGCCCGCAGAAGCGC
GGCCGTCTGGACCGATGGCTGTGTAGAAGTACTCGCCGATAGTGGAAACCGACGCCCCAGCACTCGTCCG
AGGGCAAAGGAATAGCACGTGCTACGAGATTTCGATTCCACCGCCGCCTTCTATGAAAGGTTGGGCTTCG
GAATCGTTTTCCGGGACGCCGGCTGGATGATCCTCCAGCGCGGGGATCTCATGCTGGAGTTCTTCGCCCA
CCCCAACTTGTTTATTGCAGCTTATAATGGTTACAAATAAAGCAATAGCATCACAAATTTCACAAATAAA
GCATTTTTTTCACTGCATTCTAGTTGTGGTTTGTCCAAACTAATCAATGTATCTTATCATGTCTGTATAC
CGTCGACCTCTAGCTAGAGCTTGGCGTAATCATGGTCATAGCTGTTTCCTGTGTGAAATTGTTATCCGCT
CACAATTCCACACAACATACGAGCCGGAAGCATAAAGTGTAAAGCCTGGGGTGCCTAATGAGTGAGCTAA
CTCACATTAATTGCGTTGCGCTCACTGCCCGCTTTCCAGTCGGGAAACCTGTCGTGCCAGCTGCATTAAT
GAATCGGCCAACGCGCGGGGAGAGGCGGTTTGCGTATTGGGCGCTCTTCCGCTTCCTCGCTCACTGACTC
GCTGCGCTCGGTCGTTCGGCTGCGGCGAGCGGTATCAGCTCACTCAAAGGCGGTAATACGGTTATCCACA
GAATCAGGGGATAACGCAGGAAAGAACATGTGAGCAAAAGGCCAGCAAAAGGCCAGGAACCGTAAAAAGG
CCGCGTTGCTGGCGTTTTTCCATAGGCTCCGCCCCCCTGACGAGCATCACAAAAATCGACGCTCAAGTCA
GAGGTGGCGAAACCCGACAGGACTATAAAGATACCAGGCGTTTCCCCCTGGAAGCTCCCTCGTGCGCTCT
CCTGTTCCGACCCTGCCGCTTACCGGATACCTGTCCGCCTTTCTCCCTTCGGGAAGCGTGGCGCTTTCTC
ATAGCTCACGCTGTAGGTATCTCAGTTCGGTGTAGGTCGTTCGCTCCAAGCTGGGCTGTGTGCACTAACC
CCCCGTTCAGCCCGACCGCTGCGCCTTATCCGGTAACTATCGTCTTGAGTCCAACCCGGTAAGACACGAC
TTATCGCCACTGGCAGCAGCCACTGGTAACAGGATTAGCAGAGCGAGGTATGTAGGCGGTGCTACAGAGT
TCTTGAAGTGGTGGCCTAACTACGGCTACACTAGAAGAACAGTATTTGGTATCTGCGCTCTGCTGAAGCC
AGTTACCTTCGGAAAAAGAGTTGGTAGCTCTTGATCCGGCAAACAAACCACCGCTGGTAGCGGTGGTTTT
TTTGTTTGCAAGCAGCAGATTACGCGCAGAAAAAAAGGATCTCAAGAAGATCCTTTGATCTTTTCTACGG
GGTCTGACGCTCAGTGGAACGAAAACTCACGTTAAGGGATTTTGGTCATGAGATTATCAAAAAGGATCTT
CACCTAGATCCTTTTAAATTAAAAATGAAGTTTTAAATCAATCTAAAGTATATATGAGTAAACTTGGTCT
GACAGTTACCAATGCTTAATCAGTGAGGCACCTATCTCAGCGATCTGTCTATTTCGTTCATCCATAGTTG
CCTGACTCCCCGTCGTGTAGATAACTACGATACGGGAGGGCTTACCATCTGGCCCCAGTGCTGCAATGAT
ACCGCGAGACCCACGCTCACCGGCTCCAGATTTATCAGCAATAAACCAGCCAGCCGGAAGGGCCGAGCGC
AGAAGTGGTCCTGCAACTTTATCCGCCTCCATCCAGTCTATTAATTGTTGCCGGGAAGCTAGAGTAAGTA
GTTCGCCAGTTAATAGTTTGCGCAACGTTGTTGCCATTGCTACAGGCATCGTGGTGTCACGCTCGTCGTT
TGGTATGGCTTCATTCAGCTCCGGTTCCCAACGATCAAGGCGAGTTACATGATCCCCCATGTTGTGCAAA
AAAGCGGTTAGCTCCTTCGGTCCTCCGATCGTTGTCAGAAGTAAGTTGGCCGCAGTGTTATCACTCATGG
TTATGGCAGCACTGCATAATTCTCTTACTGTCATGCCATCCGTAAGATGCTTTTCTGTGACTGGTGAGTA
CTCAACCAAGTCATTCTGAGAATAGTGTATGCGGCGACCGAGTTGCTCTTGCCCGGCGTCAATACGGGAT
AATACCGCGCCACATAGCAGAACTTTAAAAGTGCTCATCATTGGAAAACGTTCTTCGGGGCGAAAACTCT
CAAGGATCTTACCGCTGTTGAGATCCAGTTCGATGTAACCCACTCGTGCACCCAACTGATCTTCAGCATC
TTTTACTTTCACCAGCGTTTCTGGGTGAGCAAAAACAGGAAGGCAAAATGCCGCAAAAAAGGGAATAAGG
GCGACACGGAAATGTTGAATACTCATACTCTTCCTTTTTCAATATTATTGAAGCATTTATCAGGGTTATT
GTCTCATGAGCGGATACATATTTGAATGTATTTAGAAAAATAAACAAATAGGGGTTCCGCGCACATTTCC
CCGAAAAGTGCCACCTGACGTCGACGGATCGGGAGATCAACTTGTTTATTGCAGCTTATAATGGTTACAA
ATAAAGCAATAGCATCACAAATTTCACAAATAAAGCATTTTTTTCACTGCATTCTAGTTGTGGTTTGTCC
AAACTCATCAATGTATCTTATCATGTCTGGATCAACTGGATAACTCAAGCTAACCAAAATCATCCCAAAC
TTCCCACCCCATACCCTATTACCACTGCCAATTACCTGTGGTTTCATTTACTCTAAACCTGTGATTCCTC
TGAATTATTTTCATTTTAAAGAAATTGTATTTGTTAAATATGTACTACAAACTTAGTAGTTGGAAGGGCT
AATTCACTCCCAAAGAAGACAAGATATCCTTGATCTGTGGATCTACCACACACAAGGCTACTTCCCTGAT
TAGCAGAACTACACACCAGGGCCAGGGGTCAGATATCCACTGACCTTTGGATGGTGCTACAAGCTAGTAC
CAGTTGAGCCAGATAAGGTAGAAGAGGCCAATAAAGGAGAGAACACCAGCTTGTTACACCCTGTGAGCCT
GCATGGGATGGATGACCCGGAGAGAGAAGTGTTAGAGTGGAGGTTTGACAGCCGCCTAGCATTTCATCAC
GTGGCCCGAGAGCTGCATCCGGAGTACTTCAAGAACTGCTGATATCGAGCTTGCTACAAGGGACTTTCCG
CTGGGGACTTTCCAGGGAGGCGTGGCCTGGGCGGGACTGGGGAGTGGCGAGCCCTCAGATCCTGCATATA
AGCAGCTGCTTTTTGCCTGTACTGGGTCTCTCTGGTTAGACCAGATCTGAGCCTGGGAGCTCTCTGGCTA
ACTAGGGAACCCACTGCTTAAGCCTCAATAAAGCTTGCCTTGAGTGCTTCAAGTAGTGTGTGCCCGTCTG
TTGTGTGACTCTGGTAACTAGAGATCCCTCAGACCCTTTTAGTCAGTGTGGAAAATCTCTAGCAGTGGCG
CCCGAACAGGGACTTGAAAGCGAAAGGGAAACCAGAGGAGCTCTCTCGACGCAGGACTCGGCTTGCTGAA
GCGCGCACGGCAAGAGGCGAGGGGCGGCGACTGGTGAGTACGCCAAAAATTTTGACTAGCGGAGGCTAGA
AGGAGAGAGATGGGTGCGAGAGCGTCAGTATTAAG
